>Addgene plasmid #210021 | TfR-SpyCatcher003(K31TAG)-sfGFP-MycTag-CTag | addgene full sequence | sequence record 425593 | Addgene NGS Result
GACGGATCGGGAGATCTAGATCCAAAAAACGGAAACCCCGGGAATCTAACCCGGCTGAACGGATTTAGAG
TCCGTTCGATCTACATGATCAGGTTCCCAGAGCTGTGGTCTCATACAGAACTTATAAGATTCCCAAATCC
AAAGACATTTCACGTTTATGGTGATTTCCCAGAACACATAGCGACATGCAAATATTGCAGGGCGCCACTC
CCCTGTCCCTCACAGCCATCTTCCTGCCAGGGCGCACGCGCGCTGGGTGTTCCCGCCTAGTGACACTGGG
CCCGCGATTCCTTGGAGCGGGTTGATGACGTCAGCGTTCGAATTGACTAGCAAAAACCGCACTTGTCAGA
TCCAAAAAACGGGGAGTACGGGAGTTTCACCCGCCTGCACGAATTTAGAGTCCGTGTGATCTATTCGATC
AACCCCCCCGTCCTTTCCACAAGATATATAAAGCCAAGAAATCGAAATACTTTCAAGTTACGGTAAGCAT
ATGATAGTCCATTTTAAAACATAATTTTAAAACTGCAAACTACCCAAGAAATTATTACTTTCTACGTCAC
GTATTTTGTACTAATATCTTTGTGTTTACAGTCAAATTAATTCTAATTATCTCTCTAACAGCCTTGTATC
GTATATGCAAATATGAAGGAATCATGGGAAATAGGCCCTCTTCCTGCCCGACCTTCAATTGCATGAAGAA
TCTGCTTAGGGTTAGGCGTTTTGCGCTGCTTCGCGATGTACGGGCCAGATATACGCGTTGACATTGATTA
TTGACTAGTTATTAATAGTAATCAATTACGGGGTCATTAGTTCATAGCCCATATATGGAGTTCCGCGTTA
CATAACTTACGGTAAATGGCCCGCCTGGCTGACCGCCCAACGACCCCCGCCCATTGACGTCAATAATGAC
GTATGTTCCCATAGTAACGCCAATAGGGACTTTCCATTGACGTCAATGGGTGGAGTATTTACGGTAAACT
GCCCACTTGGCAGTACATCAAGTGTATCATATGCCAAGTACGCCCCCTATTGACGTCAATGACGGTAAAT
GGCCCGCCTGGCATTATGCCCAGTACATGACCTTATGGGACTTTCCTACTTGGCAGTACATCTACGTATT
AGTCATCGCTATTACCATGGTGATGCGGTTTTGGCAGTACATCAATGGGCGTGGATAGCGGTTTGACTCA
CGGGGATTTCCAAGTCTCCACCCCATTGACGTCAATGGGAGTTTGTTTTGGCACCAAAATCAACGGGACT
TTCCAAAATGTCGTAACAACTCCGCCCCATTGACGCAAATGGGCGGTAGGCGTGTACGGTGGGAGGTCTA
TATAAGCAGAGCTCTCTGGCTAACTAGAGAACCCACTGCTTACTGGCTTATCGAAATTAATACGACTCAC
TATAGGGAGACCCAAGCTTGGTACCGAGCTCGGATCCCGCTAGCACCATGATGGATCAAGCTAGATCAGC
ATTCTCTAACTTGTTTGGTGGAGAACCATTGTCATGTACCCGGGCCAGCCTGGCTCGGCAAGTAGATGGC
GATAACAGTCATGTGGAGATGAAACTTGCTGTAGATGAAGAAGAAAATGCTGACAATAACACAAAGGCCA
ATGTCACAAAACCAAAAAGGTGTAGTGGAAGTATCTGCTATGGGACTATTGCTGTGATCGTCTTTTTCTT
GATTGGATTTATGATTGGCTACTTGGGCTATGGAAGCGGAGGATCCGGGATGGTGACCACACTGTCCGGA
CTGTCTGGAGAGCAGGGACCATCCGGCGACATGACCACAGAGGAGGATTCTGCCACACACATCAAGTTCA
GCTAGAGGGACGAGGACGGAAGAGAGCTGGCAGGAGCAACCATGGAGCTGAGGGATAGCTCCGGCAAGAC
CATCAGCACATGGATCTCCGACGGCCACGTGAAGGATTTCTACCTGTATCCCGGCAAGTACACCTTTGTG
GAGACAGCAGCACCAGACGGATATGAGGTGGCAACCCCTATCGAGTTTACAGTGAACGAGGACGGACAGG
TGACCGTGGATGGAGAGGCAACAGAGGGCGATGCACACACCGGATCTAGCGGATCTATGCGTAAAGGCGA
AGAGCTGTTCACTGGTGTCGTCCCTATTCTGGTGGAACTGGATGGTGATGTCAACGGTCATAAGTTTTCC
GTGCGTGGCGAGGGTGAAGGTGACGCAACTAATGGTAAACTGACGCTGAAGTTCATCTGTACTACTGGTA
AACTGCCGGTACCTTGGCCGACTCTGGTAACGACGCTGACTTATGGTGTTCAGTGCTTTGCTCGTTATCC
GGACCATATGAAGCAGCATGACTTCTTCAAGTCCGCCATGCCGGAAGGCTATGTGCAGGAACGCACGATT
TCCTTTAAGGATGACGGCACGTACAAAACGCGTGCGGAAGTGAAATTTGAAGGCGATACCCTGGTAAACC
GCATTGAGCTGAAAGGCATTGACTTTAAAGAAGACGGCAATATCCTGGGCCATAAGCTGGAATACAATTT
TAACAGCCACAATGTTTACATCACCGCCGATAAACAAAAAAATGGCATTAAAGCGAATTTTAAAATTCGC
CACAACGTGGAGGATGGCAGCGTGCAGCTGGCTGATCACTACCAGCAAAACACTCCAATCGGTGATGGTC
CTGTTCTGCTGCCAGACAATCACTATCTGAGCACGCAAAGCGTTCTGTCTAAAGATCCGAACGAGAAACG
CGATCATATGGTTCTGCTGGAGTTCGTAACCGCAGCGGGCATCACGCATGGTATGGATGAACTATACAAA
GAACAAAAACTCATCTCAGAAGAGGATCTGGGTTCCGGTGAGCCCGAGGCCTGATGAGAATTCTGCAGAT
ATCCATCACACTGGCGGCCGCTCGAGCATGCATCTAGAGGGCCCTATTCTATAGTGTCACCTAAATGCTA
GAGCTCGCTGATCAGCCTCGACTGTGCCTTCTAGTTGCCAGCCATCTGTTGTTTGCCCCTCCCCCGTGCC
TTCCTTGACCCTGGAAGGTGCCACTCCCACTGTCCTTTCCTAATAAAATGAGGAAATTGCATCGCATTGT
CTGAGTAGGTGTCATTCTATTCTGGGGGGTGGGGTGGGGCAGGACAGCAAGGGGGAGGATTGGGAAGACA
ATAGCAGGCATGCTGGGGATGCGGTGGGCTCTATGGCTTCTGAGGCGGAAAGAACCAGCTGGGGCTCTAG
GGGGTATCCCC
[124 nt withheld, positions 3232-3355]
C
[91 nt withheld, positions 3357-3447]
A
[49 nt withheld, positions 3449-3497]
CCTTTGACGTTGGAGTCCACGTTCTTT
[37 nt withheld, positions 3525-3561]
ACCCTATCTCGGTCTATTCTTTTGATTTATAAGGGATTTTGCCGATTTCGGCCTATTGGTTAAAAAATGA
GCTGATTTAACAAAAATTTAACGCGAATTAATTCTGTGGAATGTGTGTCAGTTAGGGTGTGGAAAGTCCC
CAGGCTCCCCAGCAGGCAGAAGTATGCAAAGCATGCATCTCAATTAGTCAGCAACCAGGTGTGGAAAGTC
CCCAGGCTCCCCAGCAGGCAGAAGTATGCAAAGCATGCATCTCAATTAGTCAGCAACCATAGTCCCGCCC
CTAACTCCGCCCATCCCGCCCCTAACTCCGCCCAGTTCCGCCCATTCTCCGCCCCATGGCTGACTAATTT
TTTTTATTTATGCAGAGGCCGAGGCCGCCTCTGCCTCTGAGCTATTCCAGAAGTAGTGAGGAGGCTTTTT
TGGAGGCCTAGGCTTTTGCAAAAAGCTCCCGGGAGCTTGTATATCCATTTTCGGATCTGATCAAGAGACA
GGATGAGGATCGTTTCGCATGATTGAACAAGATGGATTGCACGCAGGTTCTCCGGCCGCTTGGGTGGAGA
GGCTATTCGGCTATGACTGGGCACAACAGACAATCGGCTGCTCTGATGCCGCCGTGTTCCGGCTGTCAGC
GCAGGGGCGCCCGGTTCTTTTTGTCAAGACCGACCTGTCCGGTGCCCTGAATGAACTGCAGGACGAGGCA
GCGCGGCTATCGTGGCTGGCCACGACGGGCGTTCCTTGCGCAGCTGTGCTCGACGTTGTCACTGAAGCGG
GAAGGGACTGGCTGCTATTGGGCGAAGTGCCGGGGCAGGATCTCCTGTCATCTCACCTTGCTCCTGCCGA
GAAAGTATCCATCATGGCTGATGCAATGCGGCGGCTGCATACGCTTGATCCGGCTACCTGCCCATTCGAC
CACCAAGCGAAACATCGCATCGAGCGAGCACGTACTCGGATGGAAGCCGGTCTTGTCGATCAGGATGATC
TGGACGAAGAGCATCAGGGGCTCGCGCCAGCCGAACTGTTCGCCAGGCTCAAGGCGCGCATGCCCGACGG
CGAGGATCTCGTCGTGACCCATGGCGATGCCTGCTTGCCGAATATCATGGTGGAAAATGGCCGCTTTTCT
GGATTCATCGACTGTGGCCGGCTGGGTGTGGCGGACCGCTATCAGGACATAGCGTTGGCTACCCGTGATA
TTGCTGAAGAGCTTGGCGGCGAATGGGCTGACCGCTTCCTCGTGCTTTACGGTATCGCCGCTCCCGATTC
GCAGCGCATCGCCTTCTATCGCCTTCTTGACGAGTTCTTCTGAGCGGGACTCTGGGGTTCGAAATGACCG
ACCAAGCGACGCCCAACCTGCCATCACGAGATTTCGATTCCACCGCCGCCTTCTATGAAAGGTTGGGCTT
CGGAATCGTTTTCCGGGACGCCGGCTGGATGATCCTCCAGCGCGGGGATCTCATGCTGGAGTTCTTCGCC
CACCCCAACTTGTTTATTGCAGCTTATAATGGTTACAAATAAAGCAATAGCATCACAAATTTCACAAATA
AAGCATTTTTTTCACTGCATTCTAGTTGTGGTTTGTCCAAACTCATCAATGTATCTTATCATGTCTGTAT
ACCGTCGACCTCTAGCTAGAGCTTGGCGTAATCATGGTCATAGCTGTTTCCTGTGTGAAATTGTTATCCG
CTCACAATTCCACACAACATACGAGCCGGAAGCATAAAGTGTAAAGCCTGGGGTGCCTAATGAGTGAGCT
AACTCACATTAATTGCGTTGCGCTCACTGCCCGCTTTCCAGTCGGGAAACCTGTCGTGCCAGCTGCATTA
ATGAATCGGCCAACGCGCGGGGAGAGGCGGTTTGCGTATTGGGCGCTCTTCCGCTTCCTCGCTCACTGAC
TCGCTGCGCTCGGTCGTTCGGCTGCGGCGAGCGGTATCAGCTCACTCAAAGGCGGTAATACGGTTATCCA
CAGAATCAGGGGATAACGCAGGAAAGAACATGTGAGCAAAAGGCCAGCAAAAGGCCAGGAACCGTAAAAA
GGCCGCGTTGCTGGCGTTTTTCCATAGGCTCCGCCCCCCTGACGAGCATCACAAAAATCGACGCTCAAGT
CAGAGGTGGCGAAACCCGACAGGACTATAAAGATACCAGGCGTTTCCCCCTGGAAGCTCCCTCGTGCGCT
CTCCTGTTCCGACCCTGCCGCTTACCGGATACCTGTCCGCCTTTCTCCCTTCGGGAAGCGTGGCGCTTTC
TCATAGCTCACGCTGTAGGTATCTCAGTTCGGTGTAGGTCGTTCGCTCCAAGCTGGGCTGTGTGCACGAA
CCCCCCGTTCAGCCCGACCGCTGCGCCTTATCCGGTAACTATCGTCTTGAGTCCAACCCGGTAAGACACG
ACTTATCGCCACTGGCAGCAGCCACTGGTAACAGGATTAGCAGAGCGAGGTATGTAGGCGGTGCTACAGA
GTTCTTGAAGTGGTGGCCTAACTACGGCTACACTAGAAGAACAGTATTTGGTATCTGCGCTCTGCTGAAG
CCAGTTACCTTCGGAAAAAGAGTTGGTAGCTCTTGATCCGGCAAACAAACCACCGCTGGTAGCGGTGGTT
TTTTTGTTTGCAAGCAGCAGATTACGCGCAGAAAAAAAGGATCTCAAGAAGATCCTTTGATCTTTTCTAC
GGGGTCTGACGCTCAGTGGAACGAAAACTCACGTTAAGGGATTTTGGTCATGAGATTATCAAAAAGGATC
TTCACCTAGATCCTTTTAAATTAAAAATGAAGTTTTAAATCAATCTAAAGTATATATGAGTAAACTTGGT
CTGACAGTTACCAATGCTTAATCAGTGAGGCACCTATCTCAGCGATCTGTCTATTTCGTTCATCCATAGT
TGCCTGACTCCCCGTCGTGTAGATAACTACGATACGGGAGGGCTTACCATCTGGCCCCAGTGCTGCAATG
ATACCGCGAGACCCACGCTCACCGGCTCCAGATTTATCAGCAATAAACCAGCCAGCCGGAAGGGCCGAGC
GCAGAAGTGGTCCTGCAACTTTATCCGCCTCCATCCAGTCTATTAATTGTTGCCGGGAAGCTAGAGTAAG
TAGTTCGCCAGTTAATAGTTTGCGCAACGTTGTTGCCATTGCTACAGGCATCGTGGTGTCACGCTCGTCG
TTTGGTATGGCTTCATTCAGCTCCGGTTCCCAACGATCAAGGCGAGTTACATGATCCCCCATGTTGTGCA
AAAAAGCGGTTAGCTCCTTCGGTCCTCCGATCGTTGTCAGAAGTAAGTTGGCCGCAGTGTTATCACTCAT
GGTTATGGCAGCACTGCATAATTCTCTTACTGTCATGCCATCCGTAAGATGCTTTTCTGTGACTGGTGAG
TACTCAACCAAGTCATTCTGAGAATAGTGTATGCGGCGACCGAGTTGCTCTTGCCCGGCGTCAATACGGG
ATAATACCGCGCCACATAGCAGAACTTTAAAAGTGCTCATCATTGGAAAACGTTCTTCGGGGCGAAAACT
CTCAAGGATCTTACCGCTGTTGAGATCCAGTTCGATGTAACCCACTCGTGCACCCAACTGATCTTCAGCA
TCTTTTACTTTCACCAGCGTTTCTGGGTGAGCAAAAACAGGAAGGCAAAATGCCGCAAAAAAGGGAATAA
GGGCGACACGGAAATGTTGAATACTCATACTCTTCCTTTTTCAATATTATTGAAGCATTTATCAGGGTTA
TTGTCTCATGAGCGGATACATATTTGAATGTATTTAGAAAAATAAACAAATAGGGGTTCCGCGCACATTT
CCCCGAAAAGTGCCACCTGACGTC
Features (pLannotate 1.2.2; 24 found; start..end, strand, type, name):
     29..97      -  ncRNA          tRNA: Accession: RF00005 - tRNA
    105..319     -  promoter       H1 promoter: human H1 RNA promoter
    430..670     -  promoter       U6 promoter: RNA polymerase III promoter for human U6 snRNA
    760..1139    +  enhancer       CMV enhancer: human cytomegalovirus immediate early enhancer
   1140..1343    +  promoter       CMV promoter: human cytomegalovirus (CMV) immediate early promoter
   1339..1372    +  LTR            5' LTR (truncated) (fragment): truncated 5' long terminal repeat (LTR) from HIV-1
   1388..1406    +  promoter       T7 promoter: promoter for bacteriophage T7 RNA polymerase
   1448..1720    +  CDS            TFRC (fragment): TFR1_HUMAN - Experimental evidence at protein level: Swiss-Prot protein existence level 1. (Microbial infection) Acts as a receptor for new-world arenaviruses: Guanarito, Junin and Machupo virus. From Homo sapiens (Human).
   2087..2800    +  CDS            superfolder GFP: GFP variant that folds robustly even when fused to poorly folded proteins (Pédelacq et al., 2006)
   2918..2936    -  promoter       SP6 promoter: promoter for bacteriophage SP6 RNA polymerase
   2962..3186    +  polyA_signal   bGH poly(A) signal: bovine growth hormone polyadenylation signal
   3190..3211    +  promoter       SV40 promoter (fragment): SV40 enhancer and early promoter
   3232..3660    +  rep_origin     f1 ori (sequence partly withheld): f1 bacteriophage origin of replication; arrow indicates direction of (+) strand synthesis
   3674..4003    +  promoter       SV40 promoter: SV40 enhancer and early promoter
   4070..4861    +  CDS            neo: KKA2_KLEPN - Also known as kan, nptII. Experimental evidence at protein level: Swiss-Prot protein existence level 1. Resistance to kanamycin, neomycin, paromomycin, ribostamycin, butirosin and gentamicin B. From Klebsiella pneumoniae.
   4885..5043    +  CDS            ble (fragment): BLE_KLEPN - Experimental evidence at protein level: Swiss-Prot protein existence level 1. Binding protein with a strong affinity to the bleomycin family of antibiotics. Binds to CL990; an antimitotic-antibiotic compound. From Klebsiella pneumoniae.
   5038..5159    +  polyA_signal   SV40 poly(A) signal: SV40 polyadenylation signal
   5232..5248    -  protein_bind   lac operator: The lac repressor binds to the lac operator to inhibit transcription in E. coli. This inhibition can be relieved by adding lactose or isopropyl-β-D-thiogalactopyranoside (IPTG). lac repressor encoded by lacI
   5256..5286    -  promoter       lac promoter: promoter for the E. coli lac operon
   5301..5322    -  protein_bind   CAP binding site: CAP binding activates transcription in the presence of cAMP. E. coli catabolite activator protein
   5335..5427    -  CDS            lacI (fragment): lac repressor; lacI; The lac repressor binds to the lac operator to inhibit transcription in E. coli. This inhibition can be relieved by adding lactose or isopropyl-β-D-thiogalactopyranoside (IPTG).
   5610..6198    -  rep_origin     ori: high-copy-number ColE1/pMB1/pBR322/pUC origin of replication
   6369..7229    -  CDS            AmpR: β-lactamase; bla; confers resistance to ampicillin, carbenicillin, and related antibiotics
   7230..7334    -  promoter       AmpR promoter: bla
