[The description below was written by a language model from this plasmid's Addgene catalogue record and pLannotate feature annotations shown in this document.]
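Description:
TfR-SpyCatcher003(K31TAG)-sfGFP-MycTag-CTag is a mammalian expression plasmid of about 7.4 kb built on a modified pcDNA3 backbone adapted for genetic code expansion. It is maintained in E. coli through a high-copy ColE1/pUC-type origin and an ampicillin resistance gene. An SV40 promoter-driven neomycin phosphotransferase cassette with an SV40 poly(A) signal allows G418 selection in mammalian cells. An f1 origin and flanking T7 and SP6 promoters are retained from the parent vector.

The payload is a roughly 1.4 kb fusion gene transcribed from the CMV enhancer/promoter and terminated by the bGH poly(A) signal. It encodes the human transferrin receptor transmembrane region, carrying Y20C and F23A mutations that block internalization, followed by SpyCatcher003, superfolder GFP, a Myc tag and a C-tag. The automated annotation detects the TFRC fragment and sfGFP. The unannotated stretch between them presumably corresponds to SpyCatcher003, and the small C-terminal tags are also not called.

Lysine 31 of SpyCatcher003 is replaced by an amber (TAG) stop codon, so full-length protein is made only when that codon is suppressed. To support this, the backbone carries two pyrrolysyl amber-suppressor tRNA genes: a Desulfitobacterium hafniense PylT (G8U) under a U6 promoter and a Methanosarcina barkeri PylT (U25C) under an H1 promoter. Only one tRNA, next to the H1 promoter, is picked up in the feature table. No pyrrolysyl-tRNA synthetase appears in the record, so it would presumably have to be supplied separately.

Incorporating the photocaged lysine analogue HCK at position 31 gives a cell-surface SpyCatcher003 whose reaction with SpyTag partners stays blocked until light uncages it. The associated study used this visible-light-triggered coupling to examine early stages of cell adhesion, and sfGFP reports expression of the fusion.
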