Addgene plasmid #210021: TfR-SpyCatcher003(K31TAG)-sfGFP-MycTag-CTag
Purpose: Expression of transferrin receptor transmembrane domain and photocaged SpyCatcher003(K31HCK)-sfGFP on mammalian cell surface.
Depositing lab: Vesa Hytönen. Depositing organization: Tampere University, BioMediTech. Publication: Visible Light-Induced Specific Protein Reaction Delineates Early Stages of Cell Adhesion. Rahikainen R, Vester SK, Turkki P, Janosko CP, Deiters A, Hytonen VP, Howarth M. J Am Chem Soc. 2023 Nov 15;145(45):24459-24465. doi: 10.1021/jacs.3c07827. Epub 2023 Oct 31. PubMed 38104267.
Backbone
  Vector backbone: Modified pcDNA3 (1xU6-PylT, 1xH1-PylT)
  Backbone manufacturer: Described in PMID: 33069552
  Backbone size w/o insert (bp): 5959
  Modifications to backbone: One copy of Desulfitobacterium hafniense pyrrolysyl-tRNACUA (PylT) with G8U under the control of a U6 promoter (1× U6-PylT) and one copy of Methanosarcina barkeri PylT with U25C under the control of a H1 promoter (1× H1-PylT)
  Vector type: Mammalian Expression
  Selectable markers: Neomycin (select with G418)
Growth in bacteria
  Bacterial resistance: Ampicillin, 100 μg/mL
  Growth temperature: 37°C
  Growth strain: DH5alpha
  Copy number: High Copy
Gene/Insert
  Gene/Insert name: Transferrin receptor transmembrane domain-SpyCatcher003(K31TAG)-superfolderGFP-MycTag-CTag
  Species: H. sapiens (human), Synthetic
  Insert size (bp): 1407
  Mutation: Transferrin receptor transmembrane domain with Y20C and F23A mutations to block internalization. SpyCatcher003 with K31TAG (Amber stop codon) mutation to allow incorporation of unnatural amino acids.
  Entrez Gene: TFRC (a.k.a. CD71, IMD46, T9, TFR, TFR1, TR, TRFR, p90)
  Promoter: CMV promoter
  Tag / fusion protein: MycTag, CTag
  Cloning method: Gibson Cloning
  Sequencing primers: 5′ cgcaaatgggcggtaggcgtg; 3′ accctaactgacacacattcc
Terms and licenses: Academic/Nonprofit Terms; Industry Terms: Not Available to Industry
How to cite: TfR-SpyCatcher003(K31TAG)-sfGFP-MycTag-CTag was a gift from Vesa Hytönen (Addgene plasmid # 210021 ; http://n2t.net/addgene:210021 ; RRID:Addgene_210021)
